>Addgene plasmid #213222 | CXCR5-DuET | addgene full sequence | sequence record 430784 | Addgene NGS Result
ATTGCAGCTTATAATGGTTACAAATAAAGCAATAGCATCACAAATTTCACAAATAAAGCATTTTTTTCAC
TGCATTCTAGTTGTGGTTTGTCCAAACTCATCAATGTATCTTATCATGTCTGTATACCGTCGACCTCTAG
CTAGAGCTTGGCGTAATCATGGTCATAGCTGTTTCCTGTGTGAAATTGTTATCCGCTCACAATTCCACAC
AACATACGAGCCGGAAGCATAAAGTGTAAAGCCTGGGGTGCCTAATGAGTGAGCTAACTCACATTAATTG
CGTTGCGCTCACTGCCCGCTTTCCAGTCGGGAAACCTGTCGTGCCAGCTGCATTAATGAATCGGCCAACG
CGCGGGGAGAGGCGGTTTGCGTATTGGGCGCTCTTCCGCTTCCTCGCTCACTGACTCGCTGCGCTCGGTC
GTTCGGCTGCGGCGAGCGGTATCAGCTCACTCAAAGGCGGTAATACGGTTATCCACAGAATCAGGGGATA
ACGCAGGAAAGAACATGTGAGCAAAAGGCCAGCAAAAGGCCAGGAACCGTAAAAAGGCCGCGTTGCTGGC
GTTTTTCCATAGGCTCCGCCCCCCTGACGAGCATCACAAAAATCGACGCTCAAGTCAGAGGTGGCGAAAC
CCGACAGGACTATAAAGATACCAGGCGTTTCCCCCTGGAAGCTCCCTCGTGCGCTCTCCTGTTCCGACCC
TGCCGCTTACCGGATACCTGTCCGCCTTTCTCCCTTCGGGAAGCGTGGCGCTTTCTCATAGCTCACGCTG
TAGGTATCTCAGTTCGGTGTAGGTCGTTCGCTCCAAGCTGGGCTGTGTGCACGAACCCCCCGTTCAGCCC
GACCGCTGCGCCTTATCCGGTAACTATCGTCTTGAGTCCAACCCGGTAAGACACGACTTATCGCCACTGG
CAGCAGCCACTGGTAACAGGATTAGCAGAGCGAGGTATGTAGGCGGTGCTACAGAGTTCTTGAAGTGGTG
GCCTAACTACGGCTACACTAGAAGAACGGTATTTGGTATCTGCGCTCTGCTGAAGCCAGTTACCTTCGGA
AAAAGAGTTGGTAGCTCTTGATCCGGCAAACAAACCACCGCTGGTAGCGGTGGTTTTTTTGTTTGCAAGC
AGCAGATTACGCGCAGAAAAAAAGGATCTCAAGAAGATCCTTTGATCTTTTCTACGGGGTCTGACGCTCA
GTGGAACGAAAACTCACGTTAAGGGATTTTGGTCATGAGATTATCAAAAAGGATCTTCACCTAGATCCTT
TTAAATTAAAAATGAAGTTTTAAATCAATCTAAAGTATATATGAGTAAACTTGGTCTGACAGTTACCAAT
GCTTAATCAGTGAGGCACCTATCTCAGCGATCTGTCTATTTCGTTCATCCATAGTTGCCTGACTCCCCGT
CGTGTAGATAACTACGATACGGGAGGGCTTACCATCTGGCCCCAGTGCTGCAATGATACCGCGAGACCCA
CGCTCACCGGCTCCAGATTTATCAGCAATAAACCAGCCAGCCGGAAGGGCCGAGCGCAGAAGTGGTCCTG
CAACTTTATCCGCCTCCATCCAGTCTATTAATTGTTGCCGGGAAGCTAGAGTAAGTAGTTCGCCAGTTAA
TAGTTTGCGCAACGTTGTTGCCATTGCTACAGGCATCGTGGTGTCACGCTCGTCGTTTGGTATGGCTTCA
TTCAGCTCCGGTTCCCAACGATCAAGGCGAGTTACATGATCCCCCATGTTGTGCAAAAAAGCGGTTAGCT
CCTTCGGTCCTCCGATCGTTGTCAGAAGTAAGTTGGCCGCAGTGTTATCACTCATGGTTATGGCAGCACT
GCATAATTCTCTTACTGTCATGCCATCCGTAAGATGCTTTTCTGTGACTGGTGAGTACTCAACCAAGTCA
TTCTGAGAATAGTGTATGCGGCGACCGAGTTGCTCTTGCCCGGCGTCAATACGGGATAATACCGCGCCAC
ATAGCAGAACTTTAAAAGTGCTCATCATTGGAAAACGTTCTTCGGGGCGAAAACTCTCAAGGATCTTACC
GCTGTTGAGATCCAGTTCGATGTAACCCACTCGTGCACCCAACTGATCTTCAGCATCTTTTACTTTCACC
AGCGTTTCTGGGTGAGCAAAAACAGGAAGGCAAAATGCCGCAAAAAAGGGAATAAGGGCGACACGGAAAT
GTTGAATACTCATACTCTTCCTTTTTCAATATTATTGAAGCATTTATCAGGGTTATTGTCTCATGAGCGG
ATACATATTTGAATGTATTTAGAAAAATAAACAAATAGGGGTTCCGCGCACATTTCCCCGAAAAGTGCCA
CCTGACGTCGACGGATCGGGAGATCTCCCGATCCCCTATGGTGCACTCTCAGTACAATCTGCTCTGATGC
CGCATAGTTAAGCCAGTATCTGCTCCCTGCTTGTGTGTTGGAGGTCGCTGAGTAGTGCGCGAGCAAAATT
TAAGCTACAACAAGGCAAGGCTTGACCGACATTTGCATGAAGAATCTGCTTAGGGTTAGGCGTTTTGCGC
TGCTTCGCGATGTACGGGCCAGATATACGCGTTGACATTGATTATTGACTAGTTATTAATAGTAATCAAT
TACGGGGTCATTAGTTCATAGCCCATATATGGAGTTCCGCGTTACATAACTTACGGTAAATGGCCCGCCT
GGCTGACCGCCCAACGACCCCCGCCCATTGACGTCAATAATGACGTATGTTCCCATAGTAACGCCAATAG
GGACTTTCCATTGACGTCAATGGGTGGAGTATTTACGGTAAACTGCCCACTTGGCAGTACATCAAGTGTA
TCATATGCCAAGTACGCCCCCTATTGACGTCAATGACGGTAAATGGCCCGCCTGGCATTATGCCCAGTAC
ATGACCTTATGGGACTTTCCTACTTGGCAGTACATCTACGTATTAGTCATCGCTATTACCATGGTGATGC
GGTTTTGGCAGTACATCAATGGGCGTGGATAGCGGTTTGACTCACGGGGATTTCCAAGTCTCCACCCCAT
TGACGTCAATGGGAGTTTGTTTTGGCACCAAAATCAACGGGACTTTCCAAAATGTCGTAACAACTCCGCC
CCATTGACGCAAATGGGCGGTAGGCGTGTACGGTGGGAGGTCTATATAAGCAGAGCTCTCTGGCTAACTA
GAGAACCCACTGCTTACTGGCTTATCGAAATTAATACGACTCACTATAGGGAGACCCAAGCTGGCTAGCG
TTTAAACTTAAGCTTAGCGCCACCATGAAGACGATCATCGCCCTGAGCTACATCTTCTGCCTGGTATTCG
CCGACTACAAGGACGATGATGACGCCAGCATCGATATGAACTATCCCCTGACCCTTGAGATGGACCTGGA
GAACCTGGAAGACTTGTTTTGGGAATTGGATCGGTTGGACAACTACAATGACACCTCTTTGGTCGAGAAT
CATCTGTGCCCGGCGACAGAGGGCCCCTTGATGGCTTCATTCAAGGCTGTCTTTGTACCTGTAGCCTATA
GCCTGATTTTCCTGCTTGGAGTGATAGGCAACGTGCTGGTCCTGGTTATCCTGGAGCGCCACCGCCAGAC
GCGGTCCTCTACGGAAACCTTCCTGTTTCACCTTGCTGTCGCAGACCTGCTGCTCGTGTTCATCCTGCCT
TTCGCCGTTGCGGAGGGTAGCGTGGGTTGGGTTCTGGGGACTTTCCTGTGTAAAACAGTAATTGCGTTGC
ATAAAGTAAATTTCTACTGCTCATCTCTCCTGCTCGCATGTATTGCTGTGGATCGCTACCTTGCAATTGT
GCACGCGGTCCATGCTTACAGGCACCGCCGCCTGCTTTCAATCCACATCACATGCGGAACTATTTGGTTG
GTCGGGTTCCTCTTGGCCCTGCCTGAGATCTTGTTTGCAAAGGTCAGCCAGGGGCACCACAACAATTCCC
TCCCCCGATGCACCTTCAGTCAGGAAAATCAGGCAGAGACTCACGCCTGGTTCACAAGTCGCTTTCTCTA
CCATGTGGCTGGATTTTTGCTGCCAATGCTCGTCATGGGCTGGTGCTATGTGGGCGTCGTGCATCGCCTG
AGACAAGCACAAAGGAGGCCACAACGGCAGAAGGCCGTCCGAGTTGCCATTCTGGTGACAAGCATCTTTT
TTCTGTGTTGGTCCCCTTACCACATTGTAATATTTTTGGACACATTGGCTCGGTTGAAGGCCGTTGACAA
CACTTGTAAGCTGAACGGCAGCCTCCCGGTCGCGATCACTATGTGCGAGTTTCTGGGCCTGGCCCATTGC
TGTCTGAACCCCATGCTGTATACATTTGCAGGCGTGAAATTCAGAAGCGACCTCTCTCGCCTCTTGACGA
AGCTCGGTTGTACCGGGCCAGCTAGCCTGTGCCAGCTGTTTCCAAGCTGGAGGCGGAGCTCATTGAGTGA
AAGTGAAAATGCCACTAGCCTGACCACCTTTATCGATACCGGTGGACGCACCGGTGAATTCGATGAGGCC
AGCACCACCGTGTCTAAGACCGAGACTTCTCAGGTGGCCCCTGCCTAACTCGAGTCTAGAGGGCCCGTTT
AAACCCGCTGATCAGCCTCGACTGTGCCTTCTAGTTGCCAGCCATCTGTTGTTTGCCCCTCCCCCGTGCC
TTCCTTGACCCTGGAAGGTGCCACTCCCACTGTCCTTTCCTAATAAAATGAGGAAATTGCATCGCATTGT
CTGAGTAGGTGTCATTCTATTCTGGGGGGTGGGGTGGGGCAGGACAGCAAGGGGGAGGATTGGGAAGACA
ATAGCAGGCATGCTGGGGATGCGGTGGGCTCTATGGCTTCTGAGGCGGAAAGAACCAGCTGGGGCTCTAG
GGGGTATCCCC
[124 nt withheld, positions 4842-4965]
C
[91 nt withheld, positions 4967-5057]
A
[49 nt withheld, positions 5059-5107]
CCTTTGACGTTGGAGTCCACGTTCTTT
[37 nt withheld, positions 5135-5171]
ACCCTATCTCGGTCTATTCTTTTGATTTATAAGGGATTTTGCCGATTTCGGCCTATTGGTTAAAAAATGA
GCTGATTTAACAAAAATTTAACGCGAATTAATTCTGTGGAATGTGTGTCAGTTAGGGTGTGGAAAGTCCC
CAGGCTCCCCAGCAGGCAGAAGTATGCAAAGCATGCATCTCAATTAGTCAGCAACCAGGTGTGGAAAGTC
CCCAGGCTCCCCAGCAGGCAGAAGTATGCAAAGCATGCATCTCAATTAGTCAGCAACCATAGTCCCGCCC
CTAACTCCGCCCATCCCGCCCCTAACTCCGCCCAGTTCCGCCCATTCTCCGCCCCATGGCTGACTAATTT
TTTTTATTTATGCAGAGGCCGAGGCCGCCTCTGCCTCTGAGCTATTCCAGAAGTAGTGAGGAGGCTTTTT
TGGAGGCCTAGGCTTTTGCAAAAAGCTCCCGGGAGCTTGTATATCCATTTTCGGATCTGATCAAGAGACA
GGATGAGGATCGTTTCGCATGATTGAACAAGATGGATTGCACGCAGGTTCTCCGGCCGCTTGGGTGGAGA
GGCTATTCGGCTATGACTGGGCACAACAGACAATCGGCTGCTCTGATGCCGCCGTGTTCCGGCTGTCAGC
GCAGGGGCGCCCGGTTCTTTTTGTCAAGACCGACCTGTCCGGTGCCCTGAATGAACTGCAGGACGAGGCA
GCGCGGCTATCGTGGCTGGCCACGACGGGCGTTCCTTGCGCAGCTGTGCTCGACGTTGTCACTGAAGCGG
GAAGGGACTGGCTGCTATTGGGCGAAGTGCCGGGGCAGGATCTCCTGTCATCTCACCTTGCTCCTGCCGA
GAAAGTATCCATCATGGCTGATGCAATGCGGCGGCTGCATACGCTTGATCCGGCTACCTGCCCATTCGAC
CACCAAGCGAAACATCGCATCGAGCGAGCACGTACTCGGATGGAAGCCGGTCTTGTCGATCAGGATGATC
TGGACGAAGAGCATCAGGGGCTCGCGCCAGCCGAACTGTTCGCCAGGCTCAAGGCGCGCATGCCCGACGG
CGAGGATCTCGTCGTGACCCATGGCGATGCCTGCTTGCCGAATATCATGGTGGAAAATGGCCGCTTTTCT
GGATTCATCGACTGTGGCCGGCTGGGTGTGGCGGACCGCTATCAGGACATAGCGTTGGCTACCCGTGATA
TTGCTGAAGAGCTTGGCGGCGAATGGGCTGACCGCTTCCTCGTGCTTTACGGTATCGCCGCTCCCGATTC
GCAGCGCATCGCCTTCTATCGCCTTCTTGACGAGTTCTTCTGAGCGGGACTCTGGGGTTCGAAATGACCG
ACCAAGCGACGCCCAACCTGCCATCACGAGATTTCGATTCCACCGCCGCCTTCTATGAAAGGTTGGGCTT
CGGAATCGTTTTCCGGGACGCCGGCTGGATGATCCTCCAGCGCGGGGATCTCATGCTGGAGTTCTTCGCC
CACCCCAACTTGTTT
Features (pLannotate 1.2.2; 21 found; start..end, strand, type, name):
    186..202     -  protein_bind   lac operator: The lac repressor binds to the lac operator to inhibit transcription in E. coli. This inhibition can be relieved by adding lactose or isopropyl-β-D-thiogalactopyranoside (IPTG). lac repressor encoded by lacI
    210..240     -  promoter       lac promoter: promoter for the E. coli lac operon
    255..276     -  protein_bind   CAP binding site: CAP binding activates transcription in the presence of cAMP. E. coli catabolite activator protein
    289..381     -  CDS            lacI (fragment): lac repressor; lacI; The lac repressor binds to the lac operator to inhibit transcription in E. coli. This inhibition can be relieved by adding lactose or isopropyl-β-D-thiogalactopyranoside (IPTG).
    564..1152    -  rep_origin     ori: high-copy-number ColE1/pMB1/pBR322/pUC origin of replication
   1323..2183    -  CDS            AmpR: β-lactamase; bla; confers resistance to ampicillin, carbenicillin, and related antibiotics
   2184..2288    -  promoter       AmpR promoter: bla
   2347..2399    -  misc_feature   bom (fragment): basis of mobility region from pBR322
   2554..2933    +  enhancer       CMV enhancer: human cytomegalovirus immediate early enhancer
   2934..3137    +  promoter       CMV promoter: human cytomegalovirus (CMV) immediate early promoter
   3133..3166    +  LTR            5' LTR (truncated) (fragment): truncated 5' long terminal repeat (LTR) from HIV-1
   3182..3200    +  promoter       T7 promoter: promoter for bacteriophage T7 RNA polymerase
   3293..3313    +  CDS            3xFLAG (fragment): three tandem FLAG® epitope tags
   3326..4441    +  CDS            CXCR5: CXCR5_HUMAN - Also known as BLR1, MDR15. Experimental evidence at protein level: Swiss-Prot protein existence level 1. Cytokine receptor that binds to B-lymphocyte chemoattractant (BLC). Involved in B-cell migration into B-cell follicles of spleen and Peyer patches but not into those of mesenteric or peripheral lymph nodes. May have a regulatory function in Burkitt lymphoma (BL) lymphomagenesis and/or B-cell differentiation. From Homo sapiens (Human).
   4572..4796    +  polyA_signal   bGH poly(A) signal: bovine growth hormone polyadenylation signal
   4800..4821    +  promoter       SV40 promoter (fragment): SV40 enhancer and early promoter
   4842..5270    +  rep_origin     f1 ori (sequence partly withheld): f1 bacteriophage origin of replication; arrow indicates direction of (+) strand synthesis
   5284..5613    +  promoter       SV40 promoter: SV40 enhancer and early promoter
   5680..6471    +  CDS            neo: KKA2_KLEPN - Also known as kan, nptII. Experimental evidence at protein level: Swiss-Prot protein existence level 1. Resistance to kanamycin, neomycin, paromomycin, ribostamycin, butirosin and gentamicin B. From Klebsiella pneumoniae.
   6495..6653    +  CDS            ble (fragment): BLE_KLEPN - Experimental evidence at protein level: Swiss-Prot protein existence level 1. Binding protein with a strong affinity to the bleomycin family of antibiotics. Binds to CL990; an antimitotic-antibiotic compound. From Klebsiella pneumoniae.
   6648..113     +  polyA_signal   SV40 poly(A) signal (across the origin): SV40 polyadenylation signal
