[The description below was written by a language model from this plasmid's Addgene catalogue record and pLannotate feature annotations shown in this document.]
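Description:
CXCR5-DuET is a mammalian expression plasmid built on the pcDNA 3.1 (+) backbone that carries the human chemokine receptor CXCR5 (also known as BLR1, CD185 or MDR15), a class A GPCR of the chemokine family. It is propagated in E. coli as a high-copy plasmid through a ColE1/pUC-type origin and selected with ampicillin via the β-lactamase gene. An f1 origin is also present. For selection in mammalian cells, the backbone carries a neomycin phosphotransferase cassette driven by the SV40 enhancer/early promoter and terminated by an SV40 polyadenylation signal. Short annotated fragments such as the truncated HIV-1 LTR, the lacI and ble pieces and the bom region are most likely partial sequence matches to backbone DNA rather than functional elements.

The receptor open reading frame, inserted by Gibson cloning, lies downstream of the CMV immediate-early enhancer and promoter and upstream of the bovine growth hormone polyadenylation signal, giving strong constitutive expression in transfected mammalian cells. A T7 promoter between the CMV promoter and the insert allows in vitro transcription. In the DuET design, the receptor is preceded by a cleavable hemagglutinin signal peptide, which promotes membrane insertion and is then removed. This leaves an N-terminal FLAG epitope, while the C terminus carries a 1D4 epitope. The feature table detects the FLAG sequence just upstream of the CXCR5 coding region, labelled as a 3xFLAG fragment, but it does not annotate the signal peptide or the 1D4 tag. The two tags allow the receptor to be captured and detected from either end. According to the record, the construct is optimized for mammalian expression and proteomics studies, and the associated work is multiplexed selectivity screening of anti-GPCR antibodies.
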