Addgene plasmid #213222: CXCR5-DuET
Purpose: The DuET construct encodes the named human GPCR engineered with a cleaved hemagglutinin signal peptide, a 5' FLAG and a 3' 1D4 epitope tag optimized for expression in mammalian cells and proteomics studies.
Depositing lab: Thomas Sakmar. Depositing organization: Rockefeller University. Publication: Multiplexed selectivity screening of anti-GPCR antibodies. Dahl L, Kotliar IB, Bendes A, Dodig-Crnkovic T, Fromm S, Elofsson A, Uhlen M, Sakmar TP, Schwenk JM. Sci Adv. 2023 May 3;9(18):eadf9297. doi: 10.1126/sciadv.adf9297. Epub 2023 May 3. PubMed 37134173.
Backbone
  Vector backbone: pcDNA 3.1 (+)
  Vector type: Mammalian Expression
Growth in bacteria
  Bacterial resistance: Ampicillin, 100 μg/mL
  Growth temperature: 37°C
  Growth strain: DH5alpha
  Copy number: High Copy
Gene/Insert
  Gene/Insert name: CXCR5 (alt names: C-X-C motif chemokine receptor 5; BLR1, CD185, MDR15)
  Species: H. sapiens (human)
  Entrez Gene: CXCR5 (a.k.a. BLR1, CD185, MDR15)
  Promoter: CMV, T7
  Tag / fusion protein: FLAG (N terminal on insert); 1D4 (C terminal on insert)
  Cloning method: Gibson Cloning
Terms and licenses: Academic/Nonprofit Terms; Industry Terms: Not Available to Industry
Depositor comments: Class: A, Family: Chemokine. Ensembl ID: ENSG00000160683, Uniprot ID: P32302
How to cite: CXCR5-DuET was a gift from Thomas Sakmar (Addgene plasmid # 213222 ; http://n2t.net/addgene:213222 ; RRID:Addgene_213222)
